>Addgene plasmid #25429 | 258/-2.5lacZ | addgene partial sequence | sequence record 31121 | 25429 with Lac-R
CGCTTCTGGTGCCGGAACCAGGCAAAGCGCCATTCGCCATTCAGGCTGCGCAACTGTTGGGAAGGGCGAT
CGGTGCGGGCCTCTTCGCTATTACGCCAGCTGGCGAAAGGGGGATGTGCTGCAAGGCGATTAAGTTGGGT
AACGCCAGGGTTTTCCCAGTCACGACGTTGTAAAACGACGGGATCGATCTCGCCATACAGCGCGTTGAAA
CGCTGGGCAATATCGCGGCTCAGTTCGAGGTGCTGTTTCTGGTCTTCACCCACCGGTACCTTACGCTTCT
TCTTTGGAGCAGTCATTTTTTCTGAGCTCGGTACCCGGGGATCCTCTAGAGTCGAGATCGGGCCCCCCCA
ACCCAAGCGGCAGAGAGTGGCCGGAACTTTCTGCCGCTCGGGAGCCCCGGCTGTAGATAGCAAAGTGCTG
GCAGTCTGAATGCCCACCCACTGTCCCCCACCCCTCCCTCTCCTGTCCGGCCTGATTTGTGGTTAAGGAA
AGCGGCGGCAGCGCCCCAGGGCTTCCTCACCCCTAGCTTCTCGCCAGGCGCCCTGGGCTATTTATCCGTA
GTAGCCTAAACGCCCCGGAGCCCAGGCGGGCAGCTGGGGGAGGGGGAGTCCGAGGCCAATAGGAACACTG
CGGGGCGGGGCTTGGGGGGGGTCCCCGGGGTGGCCGCAGGGGCCCGCAGACTGGCCAGCCAGCCCGCCCC
TCCACACTGGCGTGCGCGCTAGGTCCCCTACCGGGCAGGGAGGGAGGGAGCGACCGGCAGCCCTAGGCGG
CTGCACTTGGCTCTCCGGCACGCCCTTTCCAAACCTCTCCAACACCCGACTGCTGTATCCGCGGGAAACG
CTGGCTGCGCGCGCTCACCTCTGA
