[The description below was written by a language model from this plasmid's Addgene catalogue record.]
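Description:
258/-2.5lacZ is a lacZ reporter plasmid built in pPD46.21, a roughly 6.1 kb lacZ fusion vector, and catalogued as a mammalian expression/reporter construct. It is propagated in E. coli under ampicillin selection. The record does not state the origin of replication or copy number, and no feature table is provided, so other backbone elements cannot be confirmed from the available information.

The payload is regulatory DNA from the human MYOD1 gene, which encodes the myogenic bHLH transcription factor MyoD. A 2.5 kb MyoD promoter fragment, excised as a SalI-XhoI fragment, was inserted into the SalI site of the backbone so that it lies upstream of lacZ and drives β-galactosidase expression. The record lists both cloning sites as destroyed, and the depositor notes specifically that the XhoI site was lost. The "258" in the name refers to the MyoD core enhancer, which is placed upstream of the 2.5 kb promoter in this construct. The name presumably reflects the size of that element, though the record does not state it. The arrangement therefore couples the core enhancer to the proximal promoter region, with lacZ activity serving as a histochemically detectable readout of their combined transcriptional output.

The associated study concerns the embryonic activation of myoD by a highly conserved distal control element. This fits the use of the plasmid as a reporter for testing whether the core enhancer plus promoter can recapitulate skeletal muscle lineage-specific activation of the gene, for example in embryos or in muscle cells. The record does not list a mammalian selection marker, which suits transient or transgenic reporter assays rather than drug-selected stable lines.
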