Addgene plasmid #25429: 258/-2.5lacZ
Depositing lab: Charles P. Emerson Jr. Depositing organization: Institute for Cancer Research d/b/a the Research Institute of Fox Chase Cancer Center. Publication: Embryonic activation of the myoD gene is regulated by a highly conserved distal control element. Goldhamer DJ, Brunk BP, Faerman A, King A, Shani M, Emerson CP. Development. 1995 Mar . 121(3):637-49. PubMed 7720572.
Backbone
  Vector backbone: pPD46.21
  Backbone manufacturer: Fire et al., 1990
  Backbone size w/o insert (bp): 6110
  Vector type: Mammalian Expression ; Reporter construct
Growth in bacteria
  Bacterial resistance: Ampicillin, 100 μg/mL
  Growth temperature: 37°C
  Growth strain: DH5alpha
  Copy number: Unknown
Gene/Insert
  Gene/Insert name: Myo D Promoter (alt name: MyoD)
  Species: H. sapiens (human)
  Entrez Gene: MYOD1 (a.k.a. CMYP17, MYF3, MYOD, MYODRIF, PUM, bHLHc1)
  Tag / fusion protein: lacZ (C terminal on insert)
  Cloning method: Restriction Enzyme; 5′ cloning site SalI (destroyed during cloning); 3′ cloning site SalI (destroyed during cloning)
  Sequencing primers: 5′ n/A; 3′ LacZ-R
Terms and licenses: Academic/Nonprofit Terms; Industry Terms: Not Available to Industry
Depositor comments: A SalI-XhoI fragment containing the 2.5 kb promoter fragment was cloned into the SalI site of pPD46.21, destroying the XhoI site. 258 refers to the core enhancer, which is present in this construct, upstream of the 2.5 kb MyoD promoter
How to cite: 258/-2.5lacZ was a gift from Charles P. Emerson Jr. (Addgene plasmid # 25429 ; http://n2t.net/addgene:25429 ; RRID:Addgene_25429)
